>Addgene plasmid #179831 | pPOTv7-blast-3mNG | addgene full sequence | sequence record 355473 | Addgene NGS Result
GGGCGAATTGGGCCCGTATAATGCAGACCTGCTGCAAGCTAGGGGCACAGCAAGGTCTTCTGAAATTCAT
GTTTTTTTTTTTTTTACTCTGCATTGCAGTCTCCGCTCTTATTTAGTTTTGCTTTACGTAAGGTCTCGTT
GCTGCCATAAAATAAGCTCTAGTGGAATTCATGCCTTTGTCTCAAGAAGAATCCACCCTCATTGAAAGAG
CAACGGCTACAATCAACAGCATCCCCATCTCTGAAGACTACAGCGTCGCCAGCGCAGCTCTCTCTAGCGA
CGGCCGCATCTTCACTGGTGTCAATGTATATCATTTTACTGGGGGACCTTGTGCAGAACTCGTGGTGCTG
GGCACTGCTGCTGCTGCGGCAGCTGGCAACCTGACTTGTATCGTCGCGATCGGAAATGAGAACAGGGGCA
TCTTGAGCCCCTGCGGACGGTGCCGACAGGTGCTTCTCGACCTGCATCCTGGGATCAAAGCCATAGTGAA
GGACAGTGATGGACAGCCGACGGCAGTTGGGATTCGTGAATTGCTGCCCTCTGGTTATGTGTGGGAGGGC
TAACCATGGTGCCCATTTAGTTGGCCTTTCCCTTGTCTCGTGTCTTTTCCGTGGAAAGGTTCCCGGAGTA
ATCTGATGGCACAGCAGGGAGGTGCGCCTGCAGGTTGGTTAGGAAGGGGGGATGATGTAAAAGAAGAAAA
TGGGGGGATTCGAGCCCCACGCGTTGCTCAAGCTGTGTAGCGCAGGCGTTTCCTTACATATTTCTCTAAC
AGGCACGGAAGCCTAACAAATACACTTGGCTTATTTTTTTGCCCCCTCATGTCTTGTACAAATATTTGCG
ATAGCTTAGCTATCAGCCACATTAATCAAACAAGTATACCAACAAGCCCGAAAACAGAAACTCAACTGCA
ACGGGTACCTATGGGTTCTGGTAGTGGTTCCGGTTCCGGTTCTAAGCTTGTCTCGAAAGGTGAGGAAGAC
AATATGGCCAGCTTGCCAGCAACGCACGAGCTTCATATATTTGGGTCGATCAACGGTGTGGATTTCGACA
TGGTGGGTCAAGGCACAGGTAATCCTAATGACGGGTATGAAGAACTCAATTTGAAGAGCACTAAGGGAGA
TCTCCAGTTTTCCCCGTGGATTCTTGTGCCGCATATTGGTTATGGTTTTCATCAGTACTTACCATACCCC
GATGGAATGTCGCCCTTCCAAGCAGCTATGGTGGACGGCTCGGGGTATCAAGTACATCGCACCATGCAAT
TTGAGGACGGAGCATCCCTCACCGTAAACTACCGCTATACGTATGAGGGGAGCCACATAAAAGGTGAGGC
TCAAGTTAAAGGCACAGGCTTCCCAGCTGACGGCCCGGTCATGACCAATTCATTAACCGCTGCTGATTGG
TGCCGTTCTAAGAAGACCTACCCTAACGACAAGACGATCATTAGTACTTTTAAGTGGAGTTATACCACAG
GAAACGGAAAGCGGTATCGAAGCACTGCTCGAACAACCTACACATTTGCGAAGCCAATGGCCGCGAACTA
CTTGAAGAACCAGCCAATGTATGTGTTTCGAAAAACGGAACTGAAGCATTCGAAAACCGAGCTTAATTTT
AAAGAGTGGCAGAAGGCGTTTACAGACGTGATGGGGATGGACGAATTGTATAAGCCCGGGGGCGGCTCCG
GAAGCGTGTCCAAGGGTGAGGAAGATAACATGGCCTCTCTGCCCGCCACCCACGAGTTGCATATCTTTGG
AAGCATTAACGGAGTGGATTTCGATATGGTGGGTCAGGGGACAGGAAATCCGAACGATGGTTATGAAGAG
TTGAACTTGAAAAGCACGAAGGGAGACCTCCAATTTTCGCCCTGGATCTTGGTGCCGCATATCGGATATG
GGTTCCATCAATATTTGCCCTACCCTGACGGGATGTCACCCTTTCAGGCCGCGATGGTTGATGGTTCGGG
CTATCAGGTACACCGGACAATGCAATTTGAAGATGGTGCCTCTTTGACAGTCAATTACCGGTACACCTAT
GAAGGGAGCCATATTAAAGGTGAAGCCCAAGTGAAGGGCACCGGCTTCCCTGCGGACGGGCCTGTTATGA
CGAACTCACTGACTGCGGCAGATTGGTGTAGGTCGAAGAAGACTTATCCAAATGACAAAACAATAATCTC
CACATTTAAGTGGTCGTACACAACAGGAAATGGTAAGCGTTACCGCTCGACTGCGAGGACGACCTACACA
TTCGCCAAGCCTATGGCGGCCAACTATCTCAAGAATCAACCTATGTACGTGTTCCGGAAAACTGAGTTGA
AACACTCTAAAACCGAACTCAACTTCAAGGAATGGCAAAAAGCGTTTACGGATGTAATGGGAATGGATGA
ATTGTACAAGGGCTCCGGAAGCGGCAGCGTATCTAAGGGTGAAGAGGATAATATGGCGAGCCTGCCAGCC
ACTCACGAGCTTCACATTTTCGGGTCCATAAATGGCGTAGACTTTGACATGGTAGGACAGGGGACGGGAA
ACCCTAACGATGGCTATGAGGAGCTTAACTTGAAAAGCACGAAGGGAGATCTGCAATTCTCTCCGTGGAT
TCTCGTTCCACACATAGGTTATGGGTTTCATCAGTACCTCCCCTACCCAGACGGCATGAGTCCGTTCCAA
GCAGCAATGGTCGATGGTTCTGGCTATCAAGTCCACCGTACTATGCAGTTTGAAGATGGAGCGAGCCTCA
CGGTAAATTATCGTTATACCTACGAAGGGTCTCATATTAAGGGTGAAGCCCAGGTGAAGGGGACCGGATT
CCCGGCCGATGGCCCTGTGATGACGAATAGCCTTACGGCCGCTGACTGGTGTCGGAGTAAAAAGACCTAT
CCCAATGACAAGACAATTATTTCCACGTTTAAATGGTCATATACGACTGGGAATGGTAAGCGATACCGAT
CCACTGCCCGGACGACTTATACCTTTGCTAAGCCTATGGCGGCGAACTACCTCAAGAATCAGCCAATGTA
CGTGTTCCGAAAGACAGAGCTGAAACACTCGAAGACTGAACTCAATTTTAAAGAATGGCAAAAGGCCTTC
ACCGATGTGATGGGAATGGATGAACTGTATAAAGGATCCGGATCAGGATCTGGATCAGGATCGGGTAGTT
AAGAGCTCCGCTGCGCTTAAATGTCTTTCATTATAATCAATGTATAACCTTTATGTAGTATTTCAATCTA
TGCCGCTGTGTACGTGCACTGCGGTGCCTATCCTTCGGCATTAGAGAGTCACTGTTTGTGTAGATCGTAG
CTGCATGTCTGACATCTGGTTCATTAGTGCCGTTTTGAGTCTGCACTGTTGTGCAACTTGATATTCATCA
CTGCACACCAACCGTGTGTTTCCTCCTTTGGGTGCACCCTTTAATCCTTGTCTTCTCCTTTTTTGTCTCT
TTCCCCCTCGAAAAGGTGTCAAACTACTGCCGCATAAACTACGGTTATCCCAAATTTAAGAGAAAGCAAT
AAAGCATCAGCTAGCATGCCTTTGTCTCAAGAAGAATCCACCCTCATTGAAAGAGCAACGGCTACAATCA
ACAGCATCCCCATCTCTGAAGACTACAGCGTCGCCAGCGCAGCTCTCTCTAGCGACGGCCGCATCTTCAC
TGGTGTCAATGTATATCATTTTACTGGGGGACCTTGTGCAGAACTCGTGGTGCTGGGCACTGCTGCTGCT
GCGGCAGCTGGCAACCTGACTTGTATCGTCGCGATCGGAAATGAGAACAGGGGCATCTTGAGCCCCTGCG
GACGGTGCCGACAGGTGCTTCTCGATCTGCATCCTGGGATCAAAGCCATAGTGAAGGACAGTGATGGACA
GCCGACGGCAGTTGGGATTCGTGAATTGCTGCCCTCTGGTTATGTGTGGGAGGGCTAACTCGAGTGCCCA
TTTAGTTGGCTTTTCCCTTGTCTCGTGTCTTTTCCGTGGAAAGGTTCCCGGAGTAATCTGATGGCACAGC
AGGGAGGTGCGCCTGCAGGTTGGTTAGGAAGGGGGGATGATGTAAAAGAAGAAAATGGGGGGATTCGAGC
CCCGCACAGGTCTCTCAAATTGGATGCATAGCTTGAGTATTCTATAGTGTCACCTAAATAGCTTGGCGTA
ATCATGGTCATAGCTGTTTCCTGTGTGAAATTGTTATCCGCTCACAATTCCACACAACATACGAGCCGGA
AGCATAAAGTGTAAAGCCTGGGGTGCCTAATGAGTGAGCTAACTCACATTAATTGCGTTGCGCTCACTGC
CCGCTTTCCAGTCGGGAAACCTGTCGTGCCAGCTGCATTAATGAATCGGCCAACGCGCGGGGAGAGGCGG
TTTGCGTATTGGGCGCTCTTCCGCTTCCTCGCTCACTGACTCGCTGCGCTCGGTCGTTCGGCTGCGGCGA
GCGGTATCAGCTCACTCAAAGGCGGTAATACGGTTATCCACAGAATCAGGGGATAACGCAGGAAAGAACA
TGTGAGCAAAAGGCCAGCAAAAGGCCAGGAACCGTAAAAAGGCCGCGTTGCTGGCGTTTTTCCATAGGCT
CCGCCCCCCTGACGAGCATCACAAAAATCGACGCTCAAGTCAGAGGTGGCGAAACCCGACAGGACTATAA
AGATACCAGGCGTTTCCCCCTGGAAGCTCCCTCGTGCGCTCTCCTGTTCCGACCCTGCCGCTTACCGGAT
ACCTGTCCGCCTTTCTCCCTTCGGGAAGCGTGGCGCTTTCTCATAGCTCACGCTGTAGGTATCTCAGTTC
GGTGTAGGTCGTTCGCTCCAAGCTGGGCTGTGTGCACGAACCCCCCGTTCAGCCCGACCGCTGCGCCTTA
TCCGGTAACTATCGTCTTGAGTCCAACCCGGTAAGACACGACTTATCGCCACTGGCAGCAGCCACTGGTA
ACAGGATTAGCAGAGCGAGGTATGTAGGCGGTGCTACAGAGTTCTTGAAGTGGTGGCCTAACTACGGCTA
CACTAGAAGAACAGTATTTGGTATCTGCGCTCTGCTGAAGCCAGTTACCTTCGGAAAAAGAGTTGGTAGC
TCTTGATCCGGCAAACAAACCACCGCTGGTAGCGGTGGTTTTTTTGTTTGCAAGCAGCAGATTACGCGCA
GAAAAAAAGGATCTCAAGAAGATCCTTTGATCTTTTCTACGGGGTCTGACGCTCAGTGGAACGAAAACTC
ACGTTAAGGGATTTTGGTCATGAGATTATCAAAAAGGATCTTCACCTAGATCCTTTTAAATTAAAAATGA
AGTTTTAAATCAATCTAAAGTATATATGAGTAAACTTGGTCTGACAGTTACCAATGCTTAATCAGTGAGG
CACCTATCTCAGCGATCTGTCTATTTCGTTCATCCATAGTTGCCTGACTCCCCGTCGTGTAGATAATTAC
GATACGGGAGGGCTTACCATCTGGCCCCAGTGCTGCAATGATACCGCGAGACCCACGCTCACCGGCTCCA
GATTTATCAGCAATAAACCAGCCAGCCGGAAGGGCCGAGCGCAGAAGTGGTCCTGCAACTTTATCCGCCT
CCATCCAGTCTATTAATTGTTGCCGGGAAGCTAGAGTAAGTAGTTCGCCAGTTAATAGTTTGCGCAACGT
TGTTGCCATTGCTACAGGCATCGTGGTGTCACGCTCGTCGTTTGGTATGGCTTCATTCAGCTCCGGTTCC
CAACGATCAAGGCGAGTTACATGATCCCCCATGTTGTGCAAAAAAGCGGTTAGCTCCTTCGGTCCTCCGA
TCGTTGTCAGAAGTAAGTTGGCCGCAGTGTTATCACTCATGGTTATGGCAGCACTGCATAATTCTCTTAC
TGTCATGCCATCCGTAAGATGCTTTTCTGTGACTGGTGAGTACTCAACCAAGTCATTCTGAGAATAGTGT
ATGCGGCGACCGAGTTGCTCTTGCCCGGCGTCAATACGGGATAATACCGCGCCACATAGCAGAACTTTAA
AAGTGCTCATCATTGGAAAACGTTCTTCGGGGCGAAAACTCTCAAGGATCTTACCGCTGTTGAGATCCAG
TTCGATGTAACCCACTCGTGCACCCAACTGATCTTCAGCATCTTTTACTTTCACCAGCGTTTCTGGGTGA
GCAAAAACAGGAAGGCAAAATGCCGCAAAAAAGGGAATAAGGGCGACACGGAAATGTTGAATACTCATAC
TCTTCCTTTTTCAATATTATTGAAGCATTTATCAGGGTTATTGTCTCATGAGCGGATACATATTTGAATG
TATTTAGAAAAATAAACAAATAGGGGTTCCGCGCACATTTCCCCGAAAAGTGCCACCTGATGCGGTGTGA
AATACCGCACAGATGCGTAAGGAGAAAATACCGCATCAGGAAATTGTAAGCGTTAATATTTTGTTAAAAT
TCGCGTTAAATTTTTGTTAAATCAGCTCATTTTTTAACCAATAGGCCGAAATCGGCAAAATCCCTTATAA
ATCAAAAGAATAGACCGAGATAGGGT
[37 nt withheld, positions 6467-6503]
AAAGAACGTGGACTCCAACGTCAAAGG
[49 nt withheld, positions 6531-6579]
T
[91 nt withheld, positions 6581-6671]
G
[98 nt withheld, positions 6673-6770]
ACTTAATGCGCCGCTACAGGGCGCGTCCATTCGCCATTCAGGCTGCGCAACTGTTGGGAAGGGCGATCGG
TGCGGGCCTCTTCGCTATTACGCCAGCTGGCGAAAGGGGGATGTGCTGCAAGGCGATTAAGTTGGGTAAC
GCCAGGGTTTTCCCAGTCACGACGTTGTAAAACGACGGCCAGTGAATTGTAATACGACTCACTATA
Features (pLannotate 1.2.2; 17 found; start..end, strand, type, name):
    171..560     +  CDS            bsd: BSD_ASPTE - Experimental evidence at protein level: Swiss-Prot protein existence level 1. Catalyzes the deamination of the cytosine moiety of the antibiotics blasticidin S, cytomycin and acetylblasticidin S. From Aspergillus terreus.
    957..1664    +  CDS            mNeonGreen: mNeonGreen is a basic (constitutively fluorescent) green/yellow fluorescent protein published in 2013, derived from Branchiostoma lanceolatum. It is reported to be a very rapidly-maturing monomer with moderate acid sensitivity.
   1686..2390    +  CDS            mNeonGreen: mNeonGreen is a basic (constitutively fluorescent) green/yellow fluorescent protein published in 2013, derived from Branchiostoma lanceolatum. It is reported to be a very rapidly-maturing monomer with moderate acid sensitivity.
   2409..3113    +  CDS            mNeonGreen: mNeonGreen is a basic (constitutively fluorescent) green/yellow fluorescent protein published in 2013, derived from Branchiostoma lanceolatum. It is reported to be a very rapidly-maturing monomer with moderate acid sensitivity.
   3516..3905    +  CDS            bsd: BSD_ASPTE - Experimental evidence at protein level: Swiss-Prot protein existence level 1. Catalyzes the deamination of the cytosine moiety of the antibiotics blasticidin S, cytomycin and acetylblasticidin S. From Aspergillus terreus.
   4101..4119    -  promoter       SP6 promoter: promoter for bacteriophage SP6 RNA polymerase
   4161..4177    -  protein_bind   lac operator: The lac repressor binds to the lac operator to inhibit transcription in E. coli. This inhibition can be relieved by adding lactose or isopropyl-β-D-thiogalactopyranoside (IPTG). lac repressor encoded by lacI
   4185..4215    -  promoter       lac promoter: promoter for the E. coli lac operon
   4230..4251    -  protein_bind   CAP binding site: CAP binding activates transcription in the presence of cAMP. E. coli catabolite activator protein
   4264..4356    -  CDS            lacI (fragment): lac repressor; lacI; The lac repressor binds to the lac operator to inhibit transcription in E. coli. This inhibition can be relieved by adding lactose or isopropyl-β-D-thiogalactopyranoside (IPTG).
   4539..5127    -  rep_origin     ori: high-copy-number ColE1/pMB1/pBR322/pUC origin of replication
   5298..6158    -  CDS            AmpR: β-lactamase; bla; confers resistance to ampicillin, carbenicillin, and related antibiotics
   6159..6263    -  promoter       AmpR promoter: bla
   6290..6340    +  misc_feature   bom (fragment): basis of mobility region from pBR322
   6341..6796    -  rep_origin     f1 ori (sequence partly withheld): f1 bacteriophage origin of replication; arrow indicates direction of (+) strand synthesis
   6800..6957    -  CDS            lacZα (fragment): LacZα fragment of β-galactosidase; lacZ fragment
   6960..2       +  promoter       T7 promoter (across the origin): promoter for bacteriophage T7 RNA polymerase
