[The description below was written by a language model from this plasmid's Addgene catalogue record and pLannotate feature annotations shown in this document.]
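Description:
pPOTv7-blast-3mNG is a PCR-only tagging (pPOT) template plasmid for endogenous gene tagging in Trypanosoma brucei. It is not meant to be expressed from the plasmid itself: it serves as a template from which a tag-plus-marker cassette is amplified, typically with long primers carrying homology to the target locus, so that the product integrates by homologous recombination and fuses the tag to a chromosomal gene. In E. coli it is maintained as a high-copy plasmid through a ColE1/pUC-type origin with ampicillin selection (AmpR and its bla promoter). The 6,976 nt sequence also carries cloning-vector remnants, including an f1 origin, lacZα and lacI fragments, lac promoter/operator elements, and flanking T7 and SP6 promoters.

The payload is a synthetic array of three tandem mNeonGreen coding sequences, lying between HindIII and BamHI sites that were both retained, which should allow the tag module to be exchanged. A triple copy of this bright, fast-maturing monomeric green/yellow fluorescent protein would be expected to boost signal for low-abundance proteins expressed at native levels. The array is flanked on each side by a copy of the blasticidin S deaminase gene (bsd), the selectable marker for transfected parasites. This symmetrical layout is consistent with a single template serving for either N- or C-terminal tagging, depending on which marker–tag portion is amplified. The promoter is recorded as "read through", meaning no dedicated promoter drives the cassette and expression depends on transcription at the integration locus. The intervening regions between bsd and the tags are unannotated, so the RNA-processing sequences they presumably contain are not identified in the record. The repetitive design likely explains the recombination-reducing bacterial host strain listed.
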