Addgene plasmid #179831: pPOTv7-blast-3mNG
Purpose: Trypanosoma brucei PCR only tagging (pPOT) vector for endogenous gene tagging
Depositing lab: Samuel Dean & Keith Gull. Depositing organization: University of Oxford. Publication: A comprehensive toolkit for protein localization and functional analysis in trypanosomatids. Paterou A, Saez Conde J, Tyc J, Sunter JD, Vaughan S, Gull K, Dean S. Open Biol. 2025 Apr;15(4):240361. doi: 10.1098/rsob.240361. Epub 2025 Apr 2. PubMed 40169015.
Backbone
  Vector backbone: pPOT
  Vector type: Unspecified
Growth in bacteria
  Bacterial resistance: Ampicillin, 100 μg/mL
  Growth temperature: 37°C
  Growth strain: NEB Stable
  Copy number: High Copy
Gene/Insert
  Gene/Insert name: 3x mNG
  Species: Synthetic
  Promoter: read through
  Cloning method: Restriction Enzyme; 5′ cloning site HindIII (not destroyed); 3′ cloning site BamHI (not destroyed)
  Sequencing primers: 5′ cTATGGGTTCTGGTAGTG; 3′ cTTAACTACCCGATCCTG
Terms and licenses: Academic/Nonprofit Terms; Industry Terms: Not Available to Industry
Depositor comments: Please visit https://doi.org/10.1101/2023.04.21.537815 for bioRxiv preprint.
How to cite: pPOTv7-blast-3mNG was a gift from Samuel Dean & Keith Gull (Addgene plasmid # 179831 ; http://n2t.net/addgene:179831 ; RRID:Addgene_179831)
